Addgene plasmid #17594: pDest490-OPN-NT
Depositing lab: Xin Wang. Depositing organization: National Cancer Institute (NCI). Publication: An osteopontin fragment is essential for tumor cell invasion in hepatocellular carcinoma. Takafuji V, Forgues M, Unsworth E, Goldsmith P, Wang XW. Oncogene. 2007 Sep 27. 26(44):6361-71. 10.1038/sj.onc.1210463 PubMed 17452979.
Backbone
  Vector backbone: pDest490
  Backbone manufacturer: Invitrogen
  Backbone size w/o insert (bp): 5300
  Vector type: Mammalian Expression
  Selectable markers: Neomycin (select with G418)
Growth in bacteria
  Bacterial resistance: Ampicillin, 100 μg/mL
  Growth temperature: 37°C
  Growth strain: DH5alpha
  Copy number: High Copy
Gene/Insert
  Gene/Insert name: OPN-NT (alt names: Osteopontin; OPN; OPN-34 kDa)
  Species: H. sapiens (human)
  Insert size (bp): 450
  Mutation: Base pairs 49-498
  GenBank ID: X13694
  Entrez Gene: SPP1 (a.k.a. BNSP, BSPI, ETA-1, OPN)
  Tag / fusion protein: Flag (C terminal on backbone)
  Cloning method: Restriction Enzyme
  Sequencing primers: 5′ SP6
Terms and licenses: Academic/Nonprofit Terms; Industry Terms: Not Available to Industry
How to cite: pDest490-OPN-NT was a gift from Xin Wang (Addgene plasmid # 17594 ; http://n2t.net/addgene:17594 ; RRID:Addgene_17594)
