[The description below was written by a language model from this plasmid's Addgene catalogue record.]
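Description:
pDest490-OPN-NT is a mammalian expression plasmid built on the pDest490 backbone (listed as an Invitrogen vector of about 5.3 kb). It carries an N-terminal fragment of human osteopontin (SPP1, also known as OPN, BNSP, BSPI or ETA-1). The plasmid is maintained in E. coli as a high-copy construct under ampicillin selection. It also carries a neomycin resistance marker, so transfected mammalian cells can be selected with G418, for example to derive stable lines. No feature table accompanies the record, so the origin of replication, the polyadenylation signal and the promoter driving the insert are not stated. An SP6 site is listed as the 5′ sequencing primer position, which indicates that an SP6 promoter sequence lies upstream of the insert.

The insert is roughly 450 bp and corresponds to base pairs 49–498 of the referenced human osteopontin cDNA. The record also calls it OPN-NT, with the alternative name OPN-34 kDa. It was introduced by restriction enzyme cloning, although the backbone name suggests a Gateway-style destination vector. The fragment is fused to a backbone-encoded Flag epitope at its C terminus, which allows the expressed protein to be detected or immunoprecipitated with anti-Flag antibodies.

The associated publication concerns an osteopontin fragment required for tumour cell invasion in hepatocellular carcinoma. In that context, the construct is suited to expressing the tagged N-terminal portion of osteopontin in mammalian cells and comparing its activity with other regions of the protein in invasion-related assays.
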