>Addgene plasmid #17594 | pDest490-OPN-NT | depositor partial sequence | sequence record 8683 | Author sequence
ATACCAGTTAAACAGGCTGATTCTGGAAGTTCTGAGGAAAAGCAGCTTTACAACAAATACCCAGATGCTG
TGGCCACATGGCTAAACCCTGACCCATCTCAGAAGCAGAATCTCCTAGCCCCACAGAATGCTGTGTCCTC
TGAAGAAACCAATGACTTTAAACAAGAGACCCTTCCAAGTAAGTCCAACGAAAGCCATGACCACATGGAT
GATATGGATGATGAAGATGATGATGACCATGTGGACAGCCAGGACTCCATTGACTCGAACGACTCTGATG
ATGTAGATGACACTGATGATTCTCACCAGTCTGATGAGTCTCACCATTCTGATGAATCTGATGAACTGGT
CACTGATTTTCCCACGGACCTGCCAGCAACCGAAGTTTTCACTCCAGTTGTCCCCACAGTAGACACATAT
GATGGCCGAGGTGATAGTGTGGTTTATGGA
