>Addgene plasmid #17594 | pDest490-OPN-NT | addgene partial sequence | sequence record 23536 | 17594 with SP6
CGCGTCGGACCAGTTTGTCAAAAAGTTGGCACCATGAGAATTGCAGTGATTTGCTTTTGCCTCCTAGGCA
TCACCTGTGCCATACCAGTTAAACAGGCTGATTCTGGAAGTTCTGAGGAAAAGCAGCTTTACAACAAATA
CCCAGATGCTGTGGCCACATGGCTAAACCCTGACCCATCTCAGAAGCAGAATCTCCTAGCCCCACAGAAT
GCTGTGTCCTCTGAAGAAACCAATGACTTTAAACAAGAGACCCTTCCAAGTAAGTCCAACGAAAGCCATG
ACCACATGGATGATATGGATGATGAAGATGATGATGACCATGTGGACAGCCAGGACTCCATTGACTCGAA
CGACTCTGATGATGTAGATGACACTGATGATTCTCACCAGTCTGATGAGTCTCACCATTCTGATGAATCT
GATGAACTGGTCACTGATTTTCCCACGGACCTGCCAGCAACCGAAGTTTTCACTCCAGTTGTCCCCACAG
TAGACACATATGATGGCCGAGGTGATAGTGTGGTTTATGGACCAACTTTCTTGTACAAAGTGGTTCGATC
TAGAATGGCTAGCGACTACAAGGACGACGATGACAAGTAGTAATCGAGTACAACTATAACTCACACAATG
TATACATCACGGCAGACAAACAAAAGAATGGAATCAAAGCTAACTTCAAAATTCGCCNGACTTGGAAGAG
GGATCCGTTCACTAGCAGACCATTATCAACAAAATACTCCANTGGGCGATGGCCTGCTTTTNACAAAAAA
CTNTNCTNGNCNANNATCTGCNTTTNAANNNCCAAAAAAAGNGGGAC
